>Addgene plasmid #228376 | Shim_GluRS_87.31.3_TP_GFP_pK7fWG2_IVD_FP611 | addgene full sequence | sequence record 454891 | Addgene NGS Result
TTGAGATCCTTTTTTTCTGCGCGTAATCTGCTGCTTGCAAACAAAAAAACCACCGCTACCAGCGGTGGTT
TGTTTGCCGGATCAAGAGCTACCAACTCTTTTTCCGAAGGTAACTGGCTTCAGCAGAGCGCAGATACCAA
ATACTGTCCTTCTAGTGTAGCCGTAGTTAGGCCACCACTTCAAGAACTCTGTAGCACCGCCTACATACCT
CGCTCTGCTAATCCTGTTACCAGTGGCTGCTGCCAGTGGCGATAAGTCGTGTCTTACCGGGTTGGACTCA
AGACGATAGTTACCGGATAAGGCGCAGCGGTCGGGCTGAACGGGGGGTTCGTGCACACAGCCCAGCTTGG
AGCGAACGACCTACACCGAACTGAGATACCTACAGCGTGAGCTATGAGAAAGCGCCACGCTTCCCGAAGG
GAGAAAGGCGGACAGGTATCCGGTAAGCGGCAGGGTCGGAACAGGAGAGCGCACGAGGGAGCTTCCAGGG
GGAAACGCCTGGTATCTTTATAGTCCTGTCGGGTTTCGCCACCTCTGACTTGAGCGTCGATTTTTGTGAT
GCTCGTCAGGGGGGCGGAGCCTATGGAAAAACGCCAGCAACGCGGCCTTTTTACGGTTCCTGGCCTTTTG
CTGGCCTTTTGCTCACATGTTCTTTCCTGCGTTATCCCCTGATTCTGTGGATAACCGTATTACCGCCTTT
GAGTGAGCTGATACCGCTCGCCGCAGCCGAACGACCGAGCGCAGCGAGTCAGTGAGCGAGGAAGCGGAAG
AGCGCCTGATGCGGTATTTTCTCCTTACGCATCTGTGCGGTATTTCACACCGCATATGGTGCACTCTCAG
TACAATCTGCTCTGATGCCGCATAGTTAAGCCAGTATACACTCCGCTATCGCTACGTGACTGGGTCATGG
CTGCGCCCCGACACCCGCCAACACCCGCTGACGCGCCCTGACGGGCTTGTCTGCTCCCGGCATCCGCTTA
CAGACAAGCTGTGACCGTCTCCGGGAGCTGCATGTGTCAGAGGTTTTCACCGTCATCACCGAAACGCGCG
AGGCAGGGTGCCTTGATGTGGGCGCCGGCGGTCGAGTGGCGACGGCGCGGCTTGTCCGCGCCCTGGTAGA
TTGCCTGGCCGTAGGCCAGCCATTTTTGAGCGGCCAGCGGCCGCGATAGGCCGACGCGAAGCGGCGGGGC
GTAGGGAGCGCAGCGACCGAAGGGTAGGCGCTTTTTGCAGCTCTTCGGCTGTGCGCTGGCCAGACAGTTA
TGCACAGGCCAGGCGGGTTTTAAGAGTTTTAATAAGTTTTAAAGAGTTTTAGGCGGAAAAATCGCCTTTT
TTCTCTTTTATATCAGTCACTTACATGTGTGACCGGTTCCCAATGTACGGCTTTGGGTTCCCAATGTACG
GGTTCCGGTTCCCAATGTACGGCTTTGGGTTCCCAATGTACGTGCTATCCACAGGAAAGAGACCTTTTCG
ACCTTTTTCCCCTGCTAGGGCAATTTGCCCTAGCATCTGCTCCGTACATTAGGAACCGGCGGATGCTTCG
CCCTCGATCAGGTTGCGGTAGCGCATGACTAGGATCGGGCCAGCCTGCCCCGCCTCCTCCTTCAAATCGT
ACTCCGGCAGGTCATTTGACCCGATCAGCTTGCGCACGGTGAAACAGAACTTCTTGAACTCTCCGGCGCT
GCCACTGCGTTCGTAGATCGTCTTGAACAACCATCTGGCTTCTGCCTTGCCTGCGGCGCGGCGTGCCAGG
CGGTAGAGAAAACGGCCGATGCCGGGATCGATCAAAAAGTAATCGGGGTGAACCGTCAGCACGTCCGGGT
TCTTGCCTTCTGTGATCTCGCGGTACATCCAATCAGCTAGCTCGATCTCGATGTACTCCGGCCGCCCGGT
TTCGCTCTTTACGATCTTGTAGCGGCTAATCAAGGCTTCACCCTCGGATACCGTCACCAGGCGGCCGTTC
TTGGCCTTCTTCGTACGCTGCATGGCAACGTGCGTGGTGTTTAACCGAATGCAGGTTTCTACCAGGTCGT
CTTTCTGCTTTCCGCCATCGGCTCGCCGGCAGAACTTGAGTACGTCCGCAACGTGTGGACGGAACACGCG
GCCGGGCTTGTCTCCCTTCCCTTCCCGGTATCGGTTCATGGATTCGGTTAGATGGGAAACCGCCATCAGT
ACCAGGTCGTAATCCCACACACTGGCCATGCCGGCCGGCCCTGCGGAAACCTCTACGTGCCCGTCTGGAA
GCTCGTAGCGGATCACCTCGCCAGCTCGTCGGTCACGCTTCGACAGACGGAAAACGGCCACGTCCATGAT
GCTGCGACTATCGCGGGTGCCCACGTCATAGAGCATCGGAACGAAAAAATCTGGTTGCTCGTCGCCCTTG
GGCGGCTTCCTAATCGACGGCGCACCGGCTGCCGGCGGTTGCCGGGATTCTTTGCGGATTCGATCAGCGG
CCGCTTGCCACGATTCACCGGGGCGTGCTTCTGCCTCGATGCGTTGCCGCTGGGCGGCCTGCGCGGCCTT
CAACTTCTCCACCAGGTCATCACCCAGCGCCGCGCCGATTTGTACCGGGCCGGATGGTTTGCGACCGCTC
ACGCCGATTCCTCGGGCTTGGGGGTTCCAGTGCCATTGCAGGGCCGGCAGACAACCCAGCCGCTTACGCC
TGGCCAACCGCCCGTTCCTCCACACATGGGGCATTCCACGGCGTCGGTGCCTGGTTGTTCTTGATTTTCC
ATGCCGCCTCCTTTAGCCGCTAAAATTCATCTACTCATTTATTCATTTGCTCATTTACTCTGGTAGCTGC
GCGATGTATTCAGATAGCAGCTCGGTAATGGTCTTGCCTTGGCGTACCGCGTACATCTTCAGCTTGGTGT
GATCCTCCGCCGGCAACTGAAAGTTGACCCGCTTCATGGCTGGCGTGTCTGCCAGGCTGGCCAACGTTGC
AGCCTTGCTGCTGCGTGCGCTCGGACGGCCGGCACTTAGCGTGTTTGTGCTTTTGCTCATTTTCTCTTTA
CCTCATTAACTCAAATGAGTTTTGATTTAATTTCAGCGGCCAGCGCCTGGACCTCGCGGGCAGCGTCGCC
CTCGGGTTCTGATTCAAGAACGGTTGTGCCGGCGGCGGCAGTGCCTGGGTAGCTCACGCGCTGCGTGATA
CGGGACTCAAGAATGGGCAGCTCGTACCCGGCCAGCGCCTCGGCAACCTCACCGCCGATGCGCGTGCCTT
TGATCGCCCGCGACACGACAAAGGCCGCTTGTAGCCTTCCATCCGTGACCTCAATGCGCTGCTTAACCAG
CTCCACCAGGTCGGCGGTGGCCCATATGTCGTAAGGGCTTGGCTGCACCGGAATCAGCACGAAGTCGGCT
GCCTTGATCGCGGACACAGCCAAGTCCGCCGCCTGGGGCGCTCCGTCGATCACTACGAAGTCGCGCCGGC
CGATGGCCTTCACGTCGCGGTCAATCGTCGGGCGGTCGATGCCGACAACGGTTAGCGGTTGATCTTCCCG
CACGGCCGCCCAATCGCGGGCACTGCCCTGGGGATCGGAATCGACTAACAGAACATCGGCCCCGGCGAGT
TGCAGGGCGCGGGCTAGATGGGTTGCGATGGTCGTCTTGCCTGACCCGCCTTTCTGGTTAAGTACAGCGA
TAACCTTCATGCGTTCCCCTTGCGTATTTGTTTATTTACTCATCGCATCATATACGCAGCGACCGCATGA
CGCAAGCTGTTTTACTCAAATACACATCACCTTTTTAGACGGCGGCGCTCGGTTTCTTCAGCGGCCAAGC
TGGCCGGCCAGGCCGCCAGCTTGGCATCAGACAAACCGGCCAGGATTTCATGCAGCCGCACGGTTGAGAC
GTGCGCGGGCGGCTCGAACACGTACCCGGCCGCGATCATCTCCGCCTCGATCTCTTCGGTAATGAAAAAC
GGTTCGTCCTGGCCGTCCTGGTGCGGTTTCATGCTTGTTCCTCTTGGCGTTCATTCTCGGCGGCCGCCAG
GGCGTCGGCCTCGGTCAATGCGTCCTCACGGAAGGCACCGCGCCGCCTGGCCTCGGTGGGCGTCACTTCC
TCGCTGCGCTCAAGTGCGCGGTACAGGGTCGAGCGATGCACGCCAAGCAGTGCAGCCGCCTCTTTCACGG
TGCGGCCTTCCTGGTCGATCAGCTCGCGGGCGTGCGCGATCTGTGCCGGGGTGAGGGTAGGGCGGGGGCC
AAACTTCACGCCTCGGGCCTTGGCGGCCTCGCGCCCGCTCCGGGTGCGGTCGATGATTAGGGAACGCTCG
AACTCGGCAATGCCGGCGAACACGGTCAACACCATGCGGCCGGCCGGCGTGGTGGTGTCGGCCCACGGCT
CTGCCAGGCTACGCAGGCCCGCGCCGGCCTCCTGGATGCGCTCGGCAATGTCCAGTAGGTCGCGGGTGCT
GCGGGCCAGGCGGTCTAGCCTGGTCACTGTCACAACGTCGCCAGGGCGTAGGTGGTCAAGCATCCTGGCC
AGCTCCGGGCGGTCGCGCCTGGTGCCGGTGATCTTCTCGGAAAACAGCTTGGTGCAGCCGGCCGCGTGCA
GTTCGGCCCGTTGGTTGGTCAAGTCCTGGTCGTCGGTGCTGACGCGGGCATAGCCCAGCAGGCCAGCGGC
GGCGCTCTTGTTCATGGCGTAATGTCTCCGGTTCTAGTCGCAAGTATTCTACTTTATGCGACTAAAACAC
GCGACAAGAAAACGCCAGGAAAAGGGCAGGGCGGCAGCCTGTCGCGTAACTTAGGACTTGTGCGACATGT
CGTTTTCAGAAGACGGCTGCACTGAACGTCAGAAGCCGACTGCACTATAGCAGCGGAGGGGTTGGATCAA
AGTACTTTAAAGTACTTTAAAGTACTTTAAAGTACTTTGATCCCGAGGGGAACCCTGTGGTTGGCATGCA
CATACAAATGGACGAACGGATAAACCTTTTCACGCCCTTTTAAATATCCGATTATTCTAATAAACGCTCT
TTTCTCTTAGGTTTACCCGCCAATATATCCTGTCAAACACTGATAGTTTAAACTGAAGGCGGGAAACGAC
AATCTGATCCAAGCTCAAGCTAAGCTTGAGCTCTCCCATATGGTCGACTAGAGCCAAGCTGATCTCCTTT
GCCCCGGAGATCACCATGGACGACTTTCTCTATCTCTACGATCTAGGAAGAAAGTTCGACGGAGAAGGTG
ACGATACCATGTTCACCACCGATAATGAGAAGATTAGCCTCTTCAATTTCAGAAAGAATGCTGACCCACA
GATGGTTAGAGAGGCTGCAGGTCAACATGGTGGAGCACGACACACTTGTCTACTCCAAAAATATCAAAGA
TACAGTCTCAGAAGACCAAAGGGCAATTGAGACTTTTCAACAAAGGGTAATATCCGGAAACCTCCTCGGA
TTCCATTGCCCAGCTATCTGTCACTTTATTGTGAAGATAGTGGAAAAGGAAGGTGGCTCCTACAAATGCC
ATCATTGCGATAAAGGAAAGGCCATCGTTGAAGATGCCTCTGCCGACAGTGGTCCCAAAGATGGACCCCC
ACCCACGAGGAGCATCGTGGAAAAAGAAGACGTTCCAACCACGTCTTCAAAGCAAGTGGATTGATGTGAT
AACATGGTGGAGCACGACACACTTGTCTACTCCAAAAATATCAAAGATACAGTCTCAGAAGACCAAAGGG
CAATTGAGACTTTTCAACAAAGGGTAATATCCGGAAACCTCCTCGGATTCCATTGCCCAGCTATCTGTCA
CTTTATTGTGAAGATAGTGGAAAAGGAAGGTGGCTCCTACAAATGCCATCATTGCGATAAAGGAAAGGCC
ATCGTTGAAGATGCCTCTGCCGACAGTGGTCCCAAAGATGGACCCCCACCCACGAGGAGCATCGTGGAAA
AAGAAGACGTTCCAACCACGTCTTCAAAGCAAGTGGATTGATGTGATATCTCCACTGACGTAAGGGATGA
CGCACAATCCCACTATCCTTCGCAAGACCCTTCCTCTATATAAGGAAGTTCATTTCATTTGGAGAGGACC
TCGAGAATTCACAAGTTTGTACAAAAAAGCAGGCTCCGCGGCCGCCCCCTTCACCATGCAGAGGTTTTTC
TCCGCCAGATCGATTCTCGGTTACGCCGTCAAGACGCGGAGGAGGTCTTTCTCTTCTCGTTCTTCGTCTC
TCCTATTCGACGACACTCAGTTACAGTTTAAAGAAAGTGTATCCAAGTTTGCGCAAGATAGGATCCCGCA
CGGGATGAACTCACTGATCAAGGAAAATATGCGTATGATGGTGGTCATGGAAGGTTCGGTCAACGGCTAC
CAATTCAAATGCACAGGTGAAGGAGATGGCAATCCATACATGGGAACTCAAACCATGAGGATCAAAGTCG
TCGAGGGAGGACCTCTGCCATTTGCCTTTGACATTCTTGCCACAAGCTTCATGTATGGCAGCAAGACTTT
TATCAAGCACACTAAAGGCATTCCTGATTTCTTTAAACAGTCCTTTCCTGAGGGTTTTACTTGGGAAAGA
GTTACAAGATACGAAGATGGTGGAGTCTTTACCGTTATGCAGGACACCAGCCTTGAAGATGGCTGTCTCG
TTTACCACGCCAAAGTCACTGGGGTAAACTTTCCCTCCAATGGTGCCGTGATGCAGAAGAAGACCAAGGG
TTGGGAGCCAAATACAGAGATGCTGTATCCAGCAGATGGTGGTCTGAGGGGATACTCTCAAATGGCACTG
AATGTTGATGGTGGTGGCTATCTGTCTTGCTCTTTCGAAACAACTTACAGGTCAAAAAAGACCGTCGAGA
ACTTCAAGATGCCCGGTTTCCATTTTGTTGATCACCGCCTGGAAAGGTTAGAGGAAAGTGACAAGGAAAT
GTTCGTAGTACAACACGAACACGCAGTTGCCAAGTTCTGTGACCTTCCATCCAAACTGGGACGTCTTTGA
AAGGGTGGGCGCGCCGACCCAGCTTTCTTGTACAAAGTGGTTTACCCATACGATGTTCCAGATTACGCTT
GAGAGCTCGCATAATTCTCAACACAACATATACAAAACAAACGAATCTCAAGCAATCAAGCATTCTACTT
CTATTGCAGCAATTTAAATCATTTCTTTTAAAGCAAAAGCAATTTTCTGAAAATTTTCACCATTTACGAA
CGATAGCCATGGCACTCATCTTTGGCACAGTCAACGCTAACATCCTGAAGGAAGTGTTCGGTGGAGCTCG
GTACCCGGGGATCCTCTAGAGTCCGCAAAAATCACCAGTCTCTCTCTACAAATCTATCTCTCTCTATTTT
TCTCCAGAATAATGTGTGAGTAGTTCCCAGATAAGGGAATTAGGGTTCTTATAGGGTTTCGCTCATGTGT
TGAGCATATAAGAAACCCTTAGTATGTATTTGTATTTGTAAAATACTTCTATCAATAAAATTTCTAATTC
CTAAAACCAAAATCCAGTGACCTGCAGGCATGCAAGCTTGGCACTGGCCCTACGCGGCAGGTCTCATCAA
GACGATCTACCCGAGTAATAATCTCCAGGAGATCAAATACCTTCCCAAGAAGGTTAAAGATGCAGTCAAA
AGATTCAGGACTAACTGCATCAAGAACACAGAGAAAGATATATTTCTCAAGATCAGAAGTACTATTCCAG
TATGGACGATTCAAGGCTTGCTTCATAAACCAAGGCAAGTAATAGAGATTGGAGTCTCTAAGAAAGTAGT
TCCTACTGAATCAAAGGCCATGGAGTCAAAAATTCAGATCGAGGATCTAACAGAACTCGCCGTGAAGACT
GGCGAACAGTTCATACAGAGTCTTTTACGACTCAATGACAAGAAGAAAATCTTCGTCAACATGGTGGAGC
ACGACACTCTCGTCTACTCCAAGAATATCAAAGATACAGTCTCAGAAGACCAAAGGGCTATTGAGACTTT
TCAACAAAGGGTAATATCGGGAAACCTCCTCGGATTCCATTGCCCAGCTATCTGTCACTTCATCAAAAGG
ACAGTAGAAAAGGAAGGTGGCACCTACAAATGCCATCATTGCGATAAAGGAAAGGCTATCGTTCAAGATG
CCCCTGCCGACAGTGGTCCCAAAGATGGACCCCCACCCACGAGGAGCATCGTGGAAAAAGAAGACGTTCC
AACCACGTCTTCAAAGCAAGTGGATTGATGTGATATCTCCACTGACGTAAGGGATGACGCACAATCCCAC
TATCCTTCGCAAGACCCTTCCTCTATATAAGGAAGTTCATTTCATTTGGAGAGGACTCCGGTATTTTTAC
AACAATTACCACAACAAAACAAACAACAAACAACATTACAATTTACTATTCTAGTCGACCTGCAGGCGGC
CGCACTAGTGATATCACAAGTTTGTACAAAAAAGCAGGCTCCGCGGCCGCCCCCTTCACCATGTCTCCAT
CTGTTGGAAGAGCTACTGCTGCTACTGGAAGACCATTTCTTTTTTGTAAGCCAGCTTCTGTTACTTCTTC
TGTTACTGGACTTCTTACTAGAAAGCAACCATGTTCTTTTTTTCTTAGAAGAAGACTTGCTTCTAGATCT
ACTTTTTGTTTTCATCTTAGACCATGTGCTGTTCAATCTCCAGCTGTTGGAGGAGTTGATGTTATGGAAA
TTAGAGAATGTTCTTATTCTTCTTCTGCTCCACCACTTTCTGTTATTGCTGCTGCTAAGAAGGGTGGGCG
CGCCGACCCAGCTTTCTTGTACAAAGTGGTGATATCAATGGTGAGCAAGGGCGAGGAGCTGTTCACCGGG
GTGGTGCCCATCCTGGTCGAGCTGGACGGCGACGTAAACGGCCACAAGTTCAGCGTGTCCGGCGAGGGCG
AGGGCGATGCCACCTACGGCAAGCTGACCCTGAAGTTCATCTGCACCACCGGCAAGCTGCCCGTGCCCTG
GCCCACCCTCGTGACCACCCTGACCTACGGCGTGCAGTGCTTCAGCCGCTACCCCGACCACATGAAGCAG
CACGACTTCTTCAAGTCCGCCATGCCCGAAGGCTACGTCCAGGAGCGCACCATCTTCTTCAAGGACGACG
GCAACTACAAGACCCGCGCCGAGGTGAAGTTCGAGGGCGACACCCTGGTGAACCGCATCGAGCTGAAGGG
CATCGACTTCAAGGAGGACGGCAACATCCTGGGGCACAAGCTGGAGTACAACTACAACAGCCACAACGTC
TATATCATGGCCGACAAGCAGAAGAACGGCATCAAGGTGAACTTCAAGATCCGCCACAACATCGAGGACG
GCAGCGTGCAGCTCGCCGACCACTACCAGCAGAACACCCCCATCGGCGACGGCCCCGTGCTGCTGCCCGA
CAACCACTACCTGAGCACCCAGTCCGCCCTGAGCAAAGACCCCAACGAGAAGCGCGATCACATGGTCCTG
CTGGAGTTCGTGACCGCCGCCGGGATCACTCTCGGCATGGACGAGCTGTACAAGTAACCGCGGCCATGCT
AGAGTCCGCAAAAATCACCAGTCTCTCTCTACAAATCTATCTCTCTCTATTTTTCTCCAGAATAATGTGT
GAGTAGTTCCCAGATAAGGGAATTAGGGTTCTTATAGGGTTTCGCTCATGTGTTGAGCATATAAGAAACC
CTTAGTATGTATTTGTATTTGTAAAATACTTCTATCAATAAAATTTCTAATTCCTAAAACCAAAATCCAG
TGACCTGCAGGCATGCGACGTCGGGCCCTCTAGAGGATCCCCGGGTACCGCGAATTATCGATCATGAGCG
GAGAATTAAGGGAGTCACGTTATGACCCCCGCCGATGACGCGGGACAAGCCGTTTTACGTTTGGAACTGA
CAGAACCGCAACGTTGAAGGAGCCACTGAGCCGCGGGTTTCTGGAGTTTAATGAGCTAAGCACATACGTC
AGAAACCATTATTGCGCGTTCAAAAGTCGCCTAAGGTCACTATCAGCTAGCAAATATTTCTTGTCAAAAA
TGCTCCACTGACGTTCCATAAATTCCCCTCGGTATCCAATTAGAGTCTCATATTCACTCTCAACTCGATC
GAGGCATGATTGAACAAGATGGATTGCACGCAGGTTCTCCGGCCGCTTGGGTGGAGAGGCTATTCGGCTA
TGACTGGGCACAACAGACAATCGGCTGCTCTGATGCCGCCGTGTTCCGGCTGTCAGCGCAGGGGCGCCCG
GTTCTTTTTGTCAAGACCGACCTGTCCGGTGCCCTGAATGAACTCCAAGACGAGGCAGCGCGGCTATCGT
GGCTGGCCACGACGGGCGTTCCTTGCGCAGCTGTGCTCGACGTTGTCACTGAAGCGGGAAGGGACTGGCT
GCTATTGGGCGAAGTGCCGGGGCAGGATCTCCTGTCATCTCACCTTGCTCCTGCCGAGAAAGTATCCATC
ATGGCTGATGCAATGCGGCGGCTGCATACGCTTGATCCGGCTACCTGCCCATTCGACCACCAAGCGAAAC
ATCGCATCGAGCGAGCACGTACTCGGATGGAAGCCGGTCTTGTCGATCAGGATGATCTGGACGAAGAGCA
TCAGGGGCTCGCGCCAGCCGAACTGTTCGCCAGGCTCAAGGCGCGGATGCCCGACGGCGAGGATCTCGTC
GTGACCCACGGCGATGCCTGCTTGCCGAATATCATGGTGGAAAATGGCCGCTTTTCTGGATTCATCGACT
GTGGCCGGCTGGGTGTGGCGGACCGCTATCAGGACATAGCGTTGGCTACCCGTGATATTGCTGAAGAGCT
TGGCGGCGAATGGGCTGACCGCTTCCTCGTGCTTTACGGTATCGCCGCTCCCGATTCGCAGCGCATCGCC
TTCTATCGCCTTCTTGACGAGTTCTTCTGAGCGGGACTCTGGGGTTCGGACTCTAGCTAGAGTCAAGCAG
ATCGTTCAAACATTTGGCAATAAAGTTTCTTAAGATTGAATCCTGTTGCCGGTCTTGCGATGATTATCAT
ATAATTTCTGTTGAATTACGTTAAGCATGTAATAATTAACATGTAATGCATGACGTTATTTATGAGATGG
GTTTTTATGATTAGAGTCCCGCAATTATACATTTAATACGCGATAGAAAACAAAATATAGCGCGCAAACT
AGGATAAATTATCGCGCGCGGTGTCATCTATGTTACTAGATCGACCGGCATGCAAGCTGATAATTCAATT
CGGCGTTAATTCAGTACATTAAAAACGTCCGCAATGTGTTATTAAGTTGTCTAAGCGTCAATTTGTTTAC
ACCACAATATATCCTGCCACCAGCCAGCCAACAGCTCCCCGACCGGCAGCTCGGCACAAAATCACCACTC
GATACAGGCAGCCCATCAGTCCGGGACGGCGTCAGCGGGAGAGCCGTTGTAAGGCGGCAGACTTTGCTCA
TGTTACCGATGCTATTCGGAAGAACGGCAACTAAGCTGCCGGGTTTGAAACACGGATGATCTCGCGGAGG
GTAGCATGTTGATTGTAACGATGACAGAGCGTTGCTGCCTGTGATCAATTCGGGCACGAACCCAGTGGAC
ATAAGCCTGTTCGGTTCGTAAGCTGTAATGCAAGTAGCGTATGCGCTCACGCAACTGGTCCAGAACCTTG
ACCGAACGCAGCGGTGGTAACGGCGCAGTGGCGGTTTTCATGGCTTGTTATGACTGTTTTTTTGGGGTAC
AGTCTATGCCTCGGGCATCCAAGCAGCAAGCGCGTTACGCCGTGGGTCGATGTTTGATGTTATGGAGCAG
CAACGATGTTACGCAGCAGGGCAGTCGCCCTAAAACAAAGTTAAACATCATGGGGGAAGCGGTGATCGCC
GAAGTATCGACTCAACTATCAGAGGTAGTTGGCGTCATCGAGCGCCATCTCGAACCGACGTTGCTGGCCG
TACATTTGTACGGCTCCGCAGTGGATGGCGGCCTGAAGCCACACAGTGATATTGATTTGCTGGTTACGGT
GACCGTAAGGCTTGATGAAACAACGCGGCGAGCTTTGATCAACGACCTTTTGGAAACTTCGGCTTCCCCT
GGAGAGAGCGAGATTCTCCGCGCTGTAGAAGTCACCATTGTTGTGCACGACGACATCATTCCGTGGCGTT
ATCCAGCTAAGCGCGAACTGCAATTTGGAGAATGGCAGCGCAATGACATTCTTGCAGGTATCTTCGAGCC
AGCCACGATCGACATTGATCTGGCTATCTTGCTGACAAAAGCAAGAGAACATAGCGTTGCCTTGGTAGGT
CCAGCGGCGGAGGAACTCTTTGATCCGGTTCCTGAACAGGATCTATTTGAGGCGCTAAATGAAACCTTAA
CGCTATGGAACTCGCCGCCCGACTGGGCTGGCGATGAGCGAAATGTAGTGCTTACGTTGTCCCGCATTTG
GTACAGCGCAGTAACCGGCAAAATCGCGCCGAAGGATGTCGCTGCCGACTGGGCAATGGAGCGCCTGCCG
GCCCAGTATCAGCCCGTCATACTTGAAGCTAGACAGGCTTATCTTGGACAAGAAGAAGATCGCTTGGCCT
CGCGCGCAGATCAGTTGGAAGAATTTGTCCACTACGTGAAAGGCGAGATCACCAAGGTAGTCGGCAAATA
ATGTCTAGCTAGAAATTCGTTCAAGCCGACGCCGCTTCGCGGCGCGGCTTAACTCAAGCGTTAGATGCAC
TAAGCACATAATTGCTCACAGCCAAACTATCAGGTCAAGTCTGCTTTTATTATTTTTAAGCGTGCATAAT
AAGCCCTACACAAATTGGGAGATATATCATGCATGACCAAAATCCCTTAACGTGAGTTTTCGTTCCACTG
AGCGTCAGACCCCGTAGAAAAGATCAAAGGATCTTC
Features (pLannotate 1.2.2; 34 found; start..end, strand, type, name):
      1..589     +  rep_origin     ori: high-copy-number ColE1/pMB1/pBR322/pUC origin of replication
    775..915     -  misc_feature   bom: basis of mobility region from pBR322
   1017..1056    -  CDS            rop (fragment): Rop protein, which maintains plasmids at low copy number; rop
   1259..1453    -  rep_origin     pVS1 oriV: origin of replication for the Pseudomonas plasmid pVS1 (Heeb et al., 2000)
   1519..2592    -  CDS            pVS1 RepA: replication protein from the Pseudomonas plasmid pVS1 (Heeb et al., 2000)
   3021..3650    -  CDS            pVS1 StaA: stability protein from the Pseudomonas plasmid pVS1 (Heeb et al., 2000)
   4210..4611    -  CDS            Y4CG_SINFN (fragment): Protein inferred from homology: Swiss-Prot protein existence level 3. From Sinorhizobium fredii (strain NBRC 101917 / NGR234).
   4981..5005    -  misc_feature   RB T-DNA repeat: right border repeat from nopaline C58 T-DNA
   5054..5266    +  CDS            IBMP_CAMVB (fragment): Experimental evidence at protein level: Swiss-Prot protein existence level 1. Enhances the ribosomal termination-reinitiation event leading to the translation of major open reading frames on the polycistronic viral RNAs. From Cauliflower mosaic virus (strain Bari 1) (CaMV).
   5348..6019    +  promoter       CaMV 35S promoter (enhanced): cauliflower mosaic virus 35S promoter with a duplicated enhancer region
   6031..6055    +  protein_bind   attB1: mutant version of attB; recombination site for the Gateway® BP reaction BP Clonase™
   6076..6231    +  CDS            IVD (fragment): IVD_ARATH - Experimental evidence at protein level: Swiss-Prot protein existence level 1. Involved in degradation of the branched-chain amino acids, phytol and lysine for the supply of carbon and electrons to the ETF/ETFQO complex during dark-induced sugar starvation. From Arabidopsis thaliana (Mouse-ear cress).
   6235..6927    +  CDS            eqFP611: eqFP611 is a basic (constitutively fluorescent) red fluorescent protein published in 2002, derived from Entacmaea quadricolor. It has very low acid sensitivity.
   6947..6971    -  protein_bind   attB2: mutant version of attB; recombination site for the Gateway® BP reaction BP Clonase™
   6973..7000    +  CDS            3xHA (fragment): three tandem HA epitope tags
   7041..7077    +  ncRNA          PK1-TEV CVMV: Accession: RF01102 - 5'-leader pseudoknot of TEV/CVMV
   7204..7233    +  misc_feature   MCS (fragment): pUC18/19 multiple cloning site
   7279..7438    +  polyA_signal   CaMV poly(A) signal (fragment): cauliflower mosaic virus polyadenylation signal
   7439..7459    +  misc_feature   MCS (fragment): pUC18/19 multiple cloning site
   7902..8246    +  promoter       CaMV 35S promoter: strong constitutive promoter from cauliflower mosaic virus
   8199..8245    +  promoter       minimal CaMV 35S promoter: minimal 35S promoter from cauliflower mosaic virus
   8278..8303    +  misc_feature   TMV Ω (fragment): translational enhancer from the tobacco mosaic virus 5'-leader sequence (Gallie et al., 1988)
   8346..8370    +  protein_bind   attB1: mutant version of attB; recombination site for the Gateway® BP reaction BP Clonase™
   8686..8710    -  protein_bind   attB2: mutant version of attB; recombination site for the Gateway® BP reaction BP Clonase™
   8718..9437    +  CDS            EGFP: the original enhanced GFP (Yang et al., 1996) mammalian codon-optimized
   9502..9661    +  polyA_signal   CaMV poly(A) signal (fragment): cauliflower mosaic virus polyadenylation signal
   9688..9710    -  misc_feature   MCS (fragment): pUC18/19 multiple cloning site
   9803..9982    +  promoter       NOS promoter: nopaline synthase promoter
  10016..10807   +  CDS            neo: KKA2_KLEPN - Also known as kan, nptII. Experimental evidence at protein level: Swiss-Prot protein existence level 1. Resistance to kanamycin, neomycin, paromomycin, ribostamycin, butirosin and gentamicin B. From Klebsiella pneumoniae.
  10850..11102   +  terminator     NOS terminator: nopaline synthase terminator and poly(A) signal
  11195..11219   -  misc_feature   LB T-DNA repeat: left border repeat from nopaline C58 T-DNA
  11478..11501   +  promoter       Pc promoter (fragment): intI1 (promoter lies within the coding sequence); class 1 integron promoter
  11677..11733   +  CDS            GmR (fragment): gentamycin acetyltransferase; aacC1; confers resistance to gentamycin
  11744..12531   +  CDS            SmR (fragment): aminoglycoside adenylyltransferase (Murphy, 1985); aadA; confers resistance to spectinomycin and streptomycin
