[The description below was written by a language model from this plasmid's Addgene catalogue record and pLannotate feature annotations shown in this document.]
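Description:
Shim_GluRS_87.31.3_TP_GFP_pK7fWG2_IVD_FP611 is a 12.8 kb Agrobacterium binary T-DNA vector for plant expression, built on a modified pK7FWG2-type Gateway destination backbone (the record spells the backbone suffix FP617 while the plasmid name says FP611; the annotated reporter is eqFP611). It replicates at high copy in E. coli from a ColE1/pMB1-type origin with the pBR322 bom site. The pVS1 oriV, RepA and StaA functions support replication and stable maintenance in Agrobacterium. Bacterial selection is by spectinomycin through the aadA (SmR) gene located outside the T-DNA.

Between the nopaline-type right and left border repeats lie three plant expression units. In the test cassette, a CaMV 35S promoter with a TMV Ω leader fragment drives a roughly 300 bp segment flanked by attB1 and attB2. This segment was not annotated but corresponds in position to the Gateway-recombined N-terminal transit peptide of the Sapria himalayana glutamyl-tRNA synthetase gene model 87.31.3. It is followed by EGFP as a C-terminal fusion and a CaMV poly(A) signal. A second cassette uses an enhanced 35S promoter to express an N-terminal fragment of Arabidopsis isovaleryl-CoA dehydrogenase (IVD) fused to the red fluorescent protein eqFP611, also terminated by a CaMV poly(A) signal. This fusion most likely acts as a built-in mitochondrial reference marker, although the record does not explicitly say so. The third unit, NOS promoter–nptII–NOS terminator, confers kanamycin resistance on transformed plant cells.

The construct is intended for determining the subcellular targeting of this GluRS from the parasitic plant S. himalayana. The green signal of the transit peptide–GFP fusion can be compared with the co-expressed red marker delivered on the same T-DNA.
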