Addgene plasmid #228376: Shim_GluRS_87.31.3_TP_GFP_pK7fWG2_IVD_FP611
Purpose: Expresses N-term transit peptide from Sapria himalayana Glutamate aminoacyl-tRNA synthetase evm.model.fragScaff_scaffold_87.31.3; determination of S. himalayana GluRS target localization
Depositing lab: Daniel Sloan. Depositing organization: Colorado State University, Fort Collins. Publication: Photosynthetic demands on translational machinery drive retention of redundant tRNA metabolism in plant organelles. DeTar RA, Chustecki JM, Martinez-Hottovy A, Ceriotti LF, Broz AK, Lou X, Sanchez-Puerta MV, Elowsky C, Christensen AC, Sloan DB. Proc Natl Acad Sci U S A. 2024 Dec 24;121(52):e2421485121. doi: 10.1073/pnas.2421485121. Epub 2024 Dec 18. PubMed 39693336.
Backbone
  Vector backbone: pK7fWG2_IVD_FP617
  Vector type: Plant Expression
Growth in bacteria
  Bacterial resistance: Spectinomycin, 50 μg/mL
  Growth temperature: 37°C
  Growth strain: DH5alpha
  Copy number: High Copy
Gene/Insert
  Gene/Insert name: N-terminal transit peptide from S. himalayana GluRS evm.model.fragScaff_scaffold_87.31.3
  Species: Sapria himalayana
  Tag / fusion protein: Green Florescent Protien (C terminal on insert)
  Cloning method: Gateway Cloning
Terms and licenses: Academic/Nonprofit Terms; Industry Terms
How to cite: Shim_GluRS_87.31.3_TP_GFP_pK7fWG2_IVD_FP611 was a gift from Daniel Sloan (Addgene plasmid # 228376 ; http://n2t.net/addgene:228376 ; RRID:Addgene_228376)
